>Addgene plasmid #159140 | pCMV3TAG8li-hSTT3A-3FLAG | addgene full sequence | sequence record 310767 | Addgene NGS Result
ATGCATTAGTTATTAATAGTAATCAATTACGGGGTCATTAGTTCATAGCCCATATATGGAGTTCCGCGTT
ACATAACTTACGGTAAATGGCCCGCCTGGCTGACCGCCCAACGACCCCCGCCCATTGACGTCAATAATGA
CGTATGTTCCCATAGTAACGCCAATAGGGACTTTCCATTGACGTCAATGGGTGGAGTATTTACGGTAAAC
TGCCCACTTGGCAGTACATCAAGTGTATCATATGCCAAGTACGCCCCCTATTGACGTCAATGACGGTAAA
TGGCCCGCCTGGCATTATGCCCAGTACATGACCTTATGGGACTTTCCTACTTGGCAGTACATCTACGTAT
TAGTCATCGCTATTACCATGGTGATGCGGTTTTGGCAGTACATCAATGGGCGTGGATAGCGGTTTGACTC
ACGGGGATTTCCAAGTCTCCACCCCATTGACGTCAATGGGAGTTTGTTTTGGCACCAAAATCAACGGGAC
TTTCCAAAATGTCGTAACAACTCCGCCCCATTGACGCAAATGGGCGGTAGGCGTGTACGGTGGGAGGTCT
ATATAAGCAGAGCTGGTTTAGTGAACCGTCAGATCCGCTAGCGATTACGCCAAGCTCGAAATTAACCCTC
ACTAAAGGGAACAAAAGCTGGCTCGAGCTGAAGCTTCATGGATCCAAAGCGGCCGCTGAACGGATGGCTG
AGGGAGCCCCGCGGATCGTTTAGGAAAGCCGGCCAGCTGATCGTCGTGTGTTGCCACCCATTCATGTCAA
G
[2115 nt withheld, positions 772-2886]
ATCGATGTCGAGGATTACAAGGATGACGACGATAAGGACTATAAGGACGATGATGACAAGGACTACAAAG
ATGATGACGATAAATAGGGCCCGGTACCTTAATTAATTAAGGTACCAGGTAAGTGTACCCAATTCGCCCT
ATAGTGAGTCGTATTACAATTCACTCGATCGGCTCGCTGATCAGCCTCGACTGTGCCTTCTAGTTGCCAG
CCATCTGTTGTTTGCCCCTCCCCCGTGCCTTCCTTGACCCTGGAAGGTGCCACTCCCACTGTCCTTTCCT
AATAAAATGAGGAAATTGCATCGCATTGTCTGAGTAGGTGTCATTCTATTCTGGGGGGTGGGGTGGGGCA
GGACAGCAAGGGGGAGGATTGGGAAGACAATAGCAGGCATGCTGGGGAACGCGTAAATTGTAAGCGTTAA
TATTTTGTTAAAATTCGCGTTAAATTTTTGTTAAATCAGCTCATTTTTTAACCAATAGGCCGAAATCGGC
AAAATCCCTTATAAATCAAAAGAATAGACCGAGATAGGGT
[37 nt withheld, positions 3417-3453]
AAAGAACGTGGACTCCAACGTCAAAGG
[49 nt withheld, positions 3481-3529]
T
[91 nt withheld, positions 3531-3621]
G
[124 nt withheld, positions 3623-3746]
CAGGTGGCACTTTTCGGGGAAATGTGCGCGGAACCCCTATTTGTTTATTTTTCTAAATACATTCAAATAT
GTATCCGCTCATGAGACAATAACCCTGATAAATGCTTCAATAATATTGAAAAAGGAAGAGTATGAGTATT
CAACATTTCCGTGTCGCCCTTATTCCCTTTTTTGCGGCATTTTGCCTTCCTGTTTTTGCTCACCCAGAAA
CGCTGGTGAAAGTAAAAGATGCTGAAGATCAGTTGGGTGCACGAGTGGGTTACATCGAACTGGATCTCAA
CAGCGGTAAGATCCTTGAGAGTTTTCGCCCCGAAGAACGTTTTCCAATGATGAGCACTTTTAAAGTTCTG
CTATGTGGCGCGGTATTATCCCGTATTGACGCCGGGCAAGAGCAACTCGGTCGCCGCATACACTATTCTC
AGAATGACTTGGTTGAGTACTCACCAGTCACAGAAAAGCATCTTACGGATGGCATGACAGTAAGAGAATT
ATGCAGTGCTGCCATAACCATGAGTGATAACACTGCGGCCAACTTACTTCTGACAACGATCGGAGGACCG
AAGGAGCTAACCGCTTTTTTGCACAACATGGGGGATCATGTAACTCGCCTTGATCGTTGGGAACCGGAGC
TGAATGAAGCCATACCAAACGACGAGCGTGACACCACGATGCCTGTAGCAATGGCAACAACGTTGCGCAA
ACTATTAACTGGCGAACTACTTACTCTAGCTTCCCGGCAACAATTAATAGACTGGATGGAGGCGGATAAA
GTTGCAGGACCACTTCTGCGCTCGGCCCTTCCGGCTGGCTGGTTTATTGCTGATAAATCTGGAGCCGGTG
AGCGTGGGTCTCGCGGTATCATTGCAGCACTGGGGCCAGATGGTAAGCCCTCCCGTATCGTAGTTATCTA
CACGACGGGGAGTCAGGCAACTATGGATGAACGAAATAGACAGATCGCTGAGATAGGTGCCTCACTGATT
AAGCATTGGCCTCAGGATTAGTGCTTCATCCCCGTGGCCCGTTGCTCGCGTTTGCTGGCGGTGTCCCCGG
AAGAAATATATTTGCATGTCTTTAGTTCTATGATGACACAAACCCCGCCCAGCGTCTTGTCATTGGCGAA
TTCGAACACGCAGATGCAGTCGGGGCGGCGCGGTCCGAGGTCCACTTCGCATATTAAGGTGACGCGTGTG
GCCTCGAACACCGAGCGACCCTGCAGCGACCCGCTTAACAGCGTCAACAGCGTGCCGCAGATCCCGGGGG
GCAATGAGATATGAAAAAGCCTGAACTCACCGCGACGTCTGTCGAGAAGTTTCTGATCGAAAAGTTCGAC
AGCGTCTCCGACCTGATGCAGCTCTCGGAGGGCGAAGAATCTCGTGCTTTCAGCTTCGATGTAGGAGGGC
GTGGATATGTCCTGCGGGTAAATAGCTGCGCCGATGGTTTCTACAAAGATCGTTATGTTTATCGGCACTT
TGCATCGGCCGCGCTCCCGATTCCGGAAGTGCTTGACATTGGGGAATTCAGCGAGAGCCTGACCTATTGC
ATCTCCCGCCGTGCACAGGGTGTCACGTTGCAAGACCTGCCTGAAACCGAACTGCCCGCTGTTCTGCAGC
CGGTCGCGGAGGCCATGGATGCGATCGCTGCGGCCGATCTTAGCCAGACGAGCGGGTTCGGCCCATTCGG
ACCGCAAGGAATCGGTCAATACACTACATGGCGTGATTTCATATGCGCGATTGCTGATCCCCATGTGTAT
CACTGGCAAACTGTGATGGACGACACCGTCAGTGCGTCCGTCGCGCAGGCTCTCGATGAGCTGATGCTTT
GGGCCGAGGACTGCCCCGAAGTCCGGCACCTCGTGCACGCGGATTTCGGCTCCAACAATGTCCTGACGGA
CAATGGCCGCATAACAGCGGTCATTGACTGGAGCGAGGCGATGTTCGGGGATTCCCAATACGAGGTCGCC
AACATCTTCTTCTGGAGGCCGTGGTTGGCTTGTATGGAGCAGCAGACGCGCTACTTCGAGCGGAGGCATC
CGGAGCTTGCAGGATCGCCGCGGCTCCGGGCGTATATGCTCCGCATTGGTCTTGACCAACTCTATCAGAG
CTTGGTTGACGGCAATTTCGATGATGCAGCTTGGGCGCAGGGTCGATGCGACGCAATCGTCCGATCCGGA
GCCGGGACTGTCGGGCGTACACAAATCGCCCGCAGAAGCGCGGCCGTCTGGACCGATGGCTGTGTAGAAG
TACTCGCCGATAGTGGAAACCGACGCCCCAGCACTCGTCCGGATCGGGAGATGGGGGAGGCTAACTGAAA
CACGGAAGGAGACAATACCGGAAGGAACCCGCGCTATGACGGCAATAAAAAGACAGAATAAAACGCACGG
GTGTTGGGTCGTTTGTTCATAAACGCGGGGTTCGGTCCCAGGGCTGGCACTCTGTCGATACCCCACCGAG
ACCCCATTGGGGCCAATACGCCCGCGTTTCTTCCTTTTCCCCACCCCACCCCCCAAGTTCGGGTGAAGGC
CCAGGGCTCGCAGCCAACGTCGGGGCGGCAGGCCCTGCCATAGCCACTGGCCCCGTGGGTTAGGGACGGG
GTCCCCCATGGGGAATGGTTTATGGTTCGTGGGGGTTATTATTTTGGGCGTTGCGTGGGGTCAGGTCCAC
GACTGGACTGAGCAGACAGACCCATGGTTTTTGGATGGCCTGGGCATGGACCGCATGTACTGGCGCGACA
CGAACACCGGGCGTCTGTGGCTGCCAAACACCCCCGACCCCCAAAAACCACCGCGCGGATTTCTGGCGCC
GCCGGACGAACTAAACCTGACTACGACATCTCTGCCCCTTCTTCGCTGGTACGAGGAGCGCTTTGCCTCA
GGTCATGACCAAAATCCCTTAACGTGAGTTTTCGTTCCACTGAGCGTCAGACCCCGTAGAAAAGATCAAA
GGATCTTCTTGAGATCCTTTTTTTCTGCGCGTAATCTGCTGCTTGCAAACAAAAAAACCACCGCTACCAG
CGGTGGTTTGTTTGCCGGATCAAGAGCTACCAACTCTTTTTCCGAAGGTAACTGGCTTCAGCAGAGCGCA
GATACCAAATACTGTTCTTCTAGTGTAGCCGTAGTTAGGCCACCACTTCAAGAACTCTGTAGCACCGCCT
ACATACCTCGCTCTGCTAATCCTGTTACCAGTGGCTGCTGCCAGTGGCGATAAGTCGTGTCTTACCGGGT
TGGACTCAAGACGATAGTTACCGGATAAGGCGCAGCGGTCGGGCTGAACGGGGGGTTCGTGCACACAGCC
CAGCTTGGAGCGAACGACCTACACCGAACTGAGATACCTACAGCGTGAGCTATGAGAAAGCGCCACGCTT
CCCGAAGGGAGAAAGGCGGACAGGTATCCGGTAAGCGGCAGGGTCGGAACAGGAGAGCGCACGAGGGAGC
TTCCAGGGGGAAACGCCTGGTATCTTTATAGTCCTGTCGGGTTTCGCCACCTCTGACTTGAGCGTCGATT
TTTGTGATGCTCGTCAGGGGGGCGGAGCCTATGGAAAAACGCCAGCAACGCGGCCTTTTTACGGTTCCTG
GCCTTTTGCTGGCCTTTTGCTCACATGTTCTTTCCTGCGTTATCCCCTGATTCTGTGGATAACCGTATTA
CCGCC
Features (pLannotate 1.2.2; 17 found; start..end, strand, type, name):
     67..370     +  enhancer       CMV enhancer: human cytomegalovirus immediate early enhancer
    371..574     +  promoter       CMV promoter: human cytomegalovirus (CMV) immediate early promoter
    620..638     +  promoter       T3 promoter: promoter for bacteriophage T3 RNA polymerase
    772..2886    +  CDS            STT3A (sequence withheld): STT3A_HUMAN - Also known as ITM1, TMC. Experimental evidence at protein level: Swiss-Prot protein existence level 1. Catalytic subunit of the oligosaccharyl transferase (OST) complex that catalyzes the initial transfer of a defined glycan (Glc(3)Man(9)GlcNAc(2) in eukaryotes) from the lipid carrier dolichol- pyrophosphate to an asparagine residue within an Asn-X-Ser/Thr consensus motif in nascent polypeptide chains, the first step in protein N-glycosylation. N-glycosylation occurs cotranslationally and the complex associates with the Sec61 complex at the channel-forming translocon complex that
   2899..2970    +  CDS            3xFLAG: three tandem FLAG® epitope tags
   3024..3042    -  promoter       T7 promoter: promoter for bacteriophage T7 RNA polymerase
   3077..3284    +  polyA_signal   bGH poly(A) signal: bovine growth hormone polyadenylation signal
   3318..3746    -  rep_origin     f1 ori (sequence partly withheld): f1 bacteriophage origin of replication; arrow indicates direction of (+) strand synthesis
   3773..3877    +  promoter       AmpR promoter: bla
   3878..4735    +  CDS            AmpR: β-lactamase; bla; confers resistance to ampicillin, carbenicillin, and related antibiotics
   4750..4929    -  CDS            UL24 (fragment): UL24_EHV1 - Protein inferred from homology: Swiss-Prot protein existence level 3. From Equine herpesvirus 1 (strain HVS25A) (EHV-1) (Equine abortion virus).
   4912..4974    +  promoter       Mini-TK promoter: minimal herpes simplex virus (HSV) thymidine kinase promoter
   5017..6054    +  CDS            HygR: hygromycin B phosphotransferase confers resistance to hygromycin
   6096..6144    +  polyA_signal   HSV TK poly(A) signal: herpes simplex virus thymidine kinase polyadenylation signal (Cole and Stacy, 1985)
   6235..6251    -  polyA_signal   bGH poly(A) signal (fragment): bovine growth hormone polyadenylation signal
   6344..6610    +  CDS            gH (fragment): GH_HHV11 - Experimental evidence at protein level: Swiss-Prot protein existence level 1. The heterodimer glycoprotein H-glycoprotein L is required for the fusion of viral and plasma membranes leading to virus entry into the host cell. Following initial binding to host receptor, membrane fusion is mediated by the fusion machinery composed of gB and the heterodimer gH/gL. May also be involved in the fusion between the virion envelope and the outer nuclear membrane during virion morphogenesis. From Human herpesvirus 1 (strain 17) (HHV-1) (Human herpes simplex virus 1).
   6695..7283    +  rep_origin     ori: high-copy-number ColE1/pMB1/pBR322/pUC origin of replication
