[The description below was written by a language model from this plasmid's Addgene catalogue record and pLannotate feature annotations shown in this document.]
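Description:
pCMV3TAG8li-hSTT3A-3FLAG is a mammalian expression plasmid of about 7.4 kb built on a modified Stratagene pCMV-3Tag-8 backbone, in which the original multiple cloning site was replaced with a new set of restriction sites (XhoI, HindIII, BamHI, NotI, ClaI). It is propagated in E. coli as a high-copy plasmid through a ColE1/pUC-type origin and selected with ampicillin via the β-lactamase gene. An f1 origin is also present, which in principle allows single-stranded DNA production. For selection in mammalian cells, the plasmid carries a hygromycin B phosphotransferase cassette driven by an HSV thymidine kinase promoter and terminated by the HSV TK polyadenylation signal. The short herpesvirus UL24 and gH fragments flagged by the annotation flank this cassette and are most likely remnants of the TK regulatory regions rather than functional coding sequences.

The payload is the human STT3A open reading frame, cloned between XhoI and ClaI. STT3A is a catalytic subunit of the oligosaccharyltransferase complex, which transfers the preassembled glycan from dolichol pyrophosphate to asparagine residues of nascent polypeptides during cotranslational N-glycosylation. Expression is driven by the CMV immediate-early enhancer and promoter and terminated by the bovine growth hormone polyadenylation signal. The coding sequence sits just upstream of a backbone-encoded 3xFLAG epitope, giving a C-terminally tagged protein. T3 and T7 phage promoters flank the insert and can serve as priming sites for sequencing.

The construct is suited to transient expression or hygromycin-selected stable expression of FLAG-tagged STT3A, with detection or affinity purification by anti-FLAG reagents. This is consistent with its origin in a study mapping protein interaction networks in innate immune signalling.
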