Addgene plasmid #159140: pCMV3TAG8li-hSTT3A-3FLAG
Purpose: Hu STT3A -flag mammalian expression vector.
Depositing lab: Martin Dorf. Depositing organization: Harvard Medical School. Publication: Mapping a dynamic innate immunity protein interaction network regulating type I interferon production. Li S, Wang L, Berman M, Kong YY, Dorf ME. Immunity. 2011 Sep 23;35(3):426-40. Epub 2011 Sep 8. 10.1016/j.immuni.2011.06.014 PubMed 21903422.
Backbone
  Vector backbone: pCMV-3Tag-8
  Backbone manufacturer: Stratagene
  Backbone size w/o insert (bp): 5200
  Modifications to backbone: MCS replaced with new restriction sites: XhoI, HindIII, BamHI, NotI, ClaI
  Vector type: Mammalian Expression
  Selectable markers: Hygromycin
Growth in bacteria
  Bacterial resistance: Ampicillin, 100 μg/mL
  Growth temperature: 37°C
  Growth strain: DH5alpha
  Copy number: High Copy
Gene/Insert
  Gene/Insert name: STT3 oligosaccharyltransferase complex catalytic subunit A (alt name: STT3A; TMC; ITM1; STT3-A)
  Species: H. sapiens (human)
  Entrez Gene: STT3A (a.k.a. CDG1WAD, CDG1WAR, ITM1, STT3-A, TMC)
  Promoter: CMV
  Tag / fusion protein: 3x FLAG (C terminal on backbone)
  Cloning method: Restriction Enzyme; 5′ cloning site XhoI (unknown if destroyed); 3′ cloning site ClaI (unknown if destroyed)
  Sequencing primers: 5′ CGTGTACGGTGGGAGGTCT; 3′ TAATACGACTCACTATAGGG
Terms and licenses: Academic/Nonprofit Terms; Industry Terms: Not Available to Industry
How to cite: pCMV3TAG8li-hSTT3A-3FLAG was a gift from Martin Dorf (Addgene plasmid # 159140 ; http://n2t.net/addgene:159140 ; RRID:Addgene_159140)
